Addgene plasmid #107105: pLJM60 FLAG-RAB35 Q67L
Purpose: Lentiviral vector that codes for FLAG-RAB35 Q67L (human) protein. Puromycin resistance for mammalian selection and ampicillin resistance for growth in Stbl3 cells.
Depositing lab: Charles Sawyers. Depositing organization: Memorial Sloan-Kettering Cancer Center. Publication: Identification of an oncogenic RAB protein. Wheeler DB, Zoncu R, Root DE, Sabatini DM, Sawyers CL. Science. 2015 Oct 9;350(6257):211-7. doi: 10.1126/science.aaa4903. Epub 2015 Sep 3. PubMed 26338797.
Backbone
  Vector backbone: pLJM60
  Backbone manufacturer: Sabatini lab
  Vector type: Mammalian Expression, Lentiviral
  Selectable markers: Puromycin
Growth in bacteria
  Bacterial resistance: Ampicillin, 100 μg/mL
  Growth temperature: 37°C
  Growth strain: NEB Stable
  Copy number: High Copy
Gene/Insert
  Gene/Insert name: RAB35
  Species: H. sapiens (human)
  Mutation: Q67L
  Entrez Gene: RAB35 (a.k.a. H-ray, RAB1C, RAY)
  Promoter: CMV
  Tag / fusion protein: FLAG tag (N terminal on insert)
  Cloning method: Unknown
  Sequencing primers: 5′ CMV-F; 3′ pLJM1-3
Resource information
  A portion of this plasmid was derived from a plasmid made by: Gene insert sequence was synthesized then cloned into the backbone.
Terms and licenses: Academic/Nonprofit Terms; Industry Terms: Not Available to Industry
How to cite: pLJM60 FLAG-RAB35 Q67L was a gift from Charles Sawyers (Addgene plasmid # 107105 ; http://n2t.net/addgene:107105 ; RRID:Addgene_107105)
