[The description below was written by a language model from this plasmid's Addgene catalogue record and pLannotate feature annotations shown in this document.]
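Description:
pLJM60 FLAG-RAB35 Q67L is a lentiviral mammalian expression plasmid of about 8 kb, built on the pLJM60 backbone, that encodes human RAB35 carrying the Q67L substitution with an N-terminal FLAG epitope tag. It is propagated in E. coli through a high-copy ColE1/pUC-type origin with ampicillin selection (β-lactamase). A recombination-deficient stable strain is recorded for growth, as is usual for plasmids with repeated LTRs. An f1 origin, an SV40 origin and remnants of a lac/T3/T7 cloning cassette are also annotated in the bacterial backbone.

The viral portion has a third-generation, self-inactivating layout. An RSV promoter replaces the U3 region upstream of a truncated HIV-1 5' LTR and drives genomic RNA production in packaging cells. This is followed by the Ψ packaging signal with a partial gag sequence and the Rev response element for Rev-dependent nuclear export. The 3' LTR carries the ΔU3 deletion, so the integrated provirus lacks LTR promoter activity. Within the transfer cassette, a CMV enhancer/promoter drives the FLAG-RAB35 Q67L open reading frame. The annotation also detects short fragments of CMV intron A, an SP6 promoter and an IgH signal sequence upstream of the tag, but the record does not comment on their significance. Downstream lie the cPPT/CTS element, which aids nuclear import of the viral genome, and a human PGK promoter driving puromycin N-acetyltransferase for selection of transduced cells.

RAB35 is a small GTPase that regulates endocytic membrane trafficking. The insert was synthesized and then cloned into the backbone. The construct is suited to making stable, puromycin-selected mammalian cell lines expressing the tagged mutant, and it comes from a study identifying an oncogenic RAB protein.
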