Features (pLannotate 1.2.2; 31 found; start..end, strand, type, name):
      1..227     +  promoter       RSV promoter: Rous sarcoma virus enhancer/promoter
    228..408     +  LTR            5' LTR (truncated): truncated 5' long terminal repeat (LTR) from HIV-1
    455..580     +  misc_feature   HIV-1 Ψ: packaging signal of human immunodeficiency virus type 1
    564..902     +  CDS            HIV-1 gag (fragment): gag protein from human immunodeficiency virus 1; gag
   1077..1310    +  misc_feature   RRE: The Rev response element (RRE) of HIV-1 allows for Rev-dependent mRNA export from the nucleus to the cytoplasm.
   1687..1713    +  CDS            Rev (fragment): human immunodeficiency virus 1 (HIV-1) Rev protein; rev; enhances nuclear export of unspliced and incompletely spliced viral mRNAs
   1714..1845    +  enhancer       CMV enhancer (fragment): human cytomegalovirus immediate early enhancer; contains an 18-bp deletion relative to the standard CMV enhancer
   1846..2049    +  promoter       CMV promoter: human cytomegalovirus (CMV) immediate early promoter
   2185..2228    +  intron         CMV intron (fragment): modified intron A from human cytomegalovirus
   2280..2298    +  promoter       SP6 promoter: promoter for bacteriophage SP6 RNA polymerase
   2302..2339    +  CDS            IgH signal sequence (fragment): signal sequence from the mouse immunoglobulin heavy chain variable region
   2392..2412    +  CDS            FLAG (fragment): FLAG® epitope tag, followed by an enterokinase cleavage site
   2437..3039    +  CDS            RAB35: RAB35_HUMAN - Also known as RAB1C, RAY. Experimental evidence at protein level: Swiss-Prot protein existence level 1. The small GTPases Rab are key regulators of intracellular membrane trafficking, from the formation of transport vesicles to their fusion with membranes. Rabs cycle between an inactive GDP-bound form and an active GTP-bound form that is able to recruit to membranes different sets of downstream effectors directly responsible for vesicle formation, movement, tethering and fusion. That Rab is involved in the process of endocytosis and is an essential rate-limiting regulator of the
   3097..3214    +  misc_feature   cPPT/CTS: central polypurine tract and central termination sequence of HIV-1
   3263..3773    +  promoter       hPGK promoter: human phosphoglycerate kinase 1 promoter
   3795..4394    +  CDS            PuroR: puromycin N-acetyltransferase; pac from Streptomyces alboniger; confers resistance to puromycin
   4437..4520    +  CDS            nef (fragment): NEF_HV1Z2 - Experimental evidence at protein level: Swiss-Prot protein existence level 1. Extracellular Nef protein targets CD4(+) T-lymphocytes for apoptosis by interacting with CXCR4 surface receptors. From Human immunodeficiency virus type 1 group M subtype D (isolate Z2/CDC-Z34) (HIV-1).
   4522..4755    +  LTR            3' LTR (ΔU3): self-inactivating 3' long terminal repeat (LTR) from HIV-1
   4827..4948    +  polyA_signal   SV40 poly(A) signal: SV40 polyadenylation signal
   4988..5123    +  rep_origin     SV40 ori: SV40 origin of replication
   5144..5162    -  promoter       T7 promoter: promoter for bacteriophage T7 RNA polymerase
   5170..5325    +  CDS            lacZα (fragment): LacZα fragment of β-galactosidase; lacZ fragment
   5330..5758    +  rep_origin     f1 ori (sequence partly withheld): f1 bacteriophage origin of replication; arrow indicates direction of (+) strand synthesis
   5811..5915    +  promoter       AmpR promoter: bla
   5916..6776    +  CDS            AmpR: β-lactamase; bla; confers resistance to ampicillin, carbenicillin, and related antibiotics
   6947..7535    +  rep_origin     ori: high-copy-number ColE1/pMB1/pBR322/pUC origin of replication
   7718..7810    +  CDS            lacI (fragment): lac repressor; lacI; The lac repressor binds to the lac operator to inhibit transcription in E. coli. This inhibition can be relieved by adding lactose or isopropyl-β-D-thiogalactopyranoside (IPTG).
   7823..7844    +  protein_bind   CAP binding site: CAP binding activates transcription in the presence of cAMP. E. coli catabolite activator protein
   7859..7889    +  promoter       lac promoter: promoter for the E. coli lac operon
   7897..7913    +  protein_bind   lac operator: The lac repressor binds to the lac operator to inhibit transcription in E. coli. This inhibition can be relieved by adding lactose or isopropyl-β-D-thiogalactopyranoside (IPTG). lac repressor encoded by lacI
   7958..7976    +  promoter       T3 promoter: promoter for bacteriophage T3 RNA polymerase
>Addgene plasmid #107105 | pLJM60 FLAG-RAB35 Q67L | addgene full sequence | sequence record 205814 | Addgene NGS Result
TGTAGTCTTATGCAATACTCTTGTAGTCTTGCAACATGGTAACGATGAGTTAGCAACATGCCTTACAAGG
AGAGAAAAAGCACCGTGCATGCCGATTGGTGGAAGTAAGGTGGTACGATCGTGCCTTATTAGGAAGGCAA
CAGACGGGTCTGACATGGATTGGACGAACCACTGAATTGCCGCATTGCAGAGATATTGTATTTAAGTGCC
TAGCTCGATACATAAACGGGTCTCTCTGGTTAGACCAGATCTGAGCCTGGGAGCTCTCTGGCTAACTAGG
GAACCCACTGCTTAAGCCTCAATAAAGCTTGCCTTGAGTGCTTCAAGTAGTGTGTGCCCGTCTGTTGTGT
GACTCTGGTAACTAGAGATCCCTCAGACCCTTTTAGTCAGTGTGGAAAATCTCTAGCAGTGGCGCCCGAA
CAGGGACTTGAAAGCGAAAGGGAAACCAGAGGAGCTCTCTCGACGCAGGACTCGGCTTGCTGAAGCGCGC
ACGGCAAGAGGCGAGGGGCGGCGACTGGTGAGTACGCCAAAAATTTTGACTAGCGGAGGCTAGAAGGAGA
GAGATGGGTGCGAGAGCGTCAGTATTAAGCGGGGGAGAATTAGATCGCGATGGGAAAAAATTCGGTTAAG
GCCAGGGGGAAAGAAAAAATATAAATTAAAACATATAGTATGGGCAAGCAGGGAGCTAGAACGATTCGCA
GTTAATCCTGGCCTGTTAGAAACATCAGAAGGCTGTAGACAAATACTGGGACAGCTACAACCATCCCTTC
AGACAGGATCAGAAGAACTTAGATCATTATATAATACAGTAGCAACCCTCTATTGTGTGCATCAAAGGAT
AGAGATAAAAGACACCAAGGAAGCTTTAGACAAGATAGAGGAAGAGCAAAACAAAAGTAAGACCACCGCA
CAGCAAGCGGCCGGCCGCTGATCTTCAGACCTGGAGGAGGAGATATGAGGGACAATTGGAGAAGTGAATT
ATATAAATATAAAGTAGTAAAAATTGAACCATTAGGAGTAGCACCCACCAAGGCAAAGAGAAGAGTGGTG
CAGAGAGAAAAAAGAGCAGTGGGAATAGGAGCTTTGTTCCTTGGGTTCTTGGGAGCAGCAGGAAGCACTA
TGGGCGCAGCGTCAATGACGCTGACGGTACAGGCCAGACAATTATTGTCTGGTATAGTGCAGCAGCAGAA
CAATTTGCTGAGGGCTATTGAGGCGCAACAGCATCTGTTGCAACTCACAGTCTGGGGCATCAAGCAGCTC
CAGGCAAGAATCCTGGCTGTGGAAAGATACCTAAAGGATCAACAGCTCCTGGGGATTTGGGGTTGCTCTG
GAAAACTCATTTGCACCACTGCTGTGCCTTGGAATGCTAGTTGGAGTAATAAATCTCTGGAACAGATTTG
GAATCACACGACCTGGATGGAGTGGGACAGAGAAATTAACAATTACACAAGCTTAATACACTCCTTAATT
GAAGAATCGCAAAACCAGCAAGAAAAGAATGAACAAGAATTATTGGAATTAGATAAATGGGCAAGTTTGT
GGAATTGGTTTAACATAACAAATTGGCTGTGGTATATAAAATTATTCATAATGATAGTAGGAGGCTTGGT
AGGTTTAAGAATAGTTTTTGCTGTACTTTCTATAGTGAATAGAGTTAGGCAGGGATATTCACCATTATCG
TTTCAGACCCACCTCCCAACCCCGAGGGGACCCCATATGCCAAGTACGCCCCCTATTGACGTCAATGACG
GTAAATGGCCCGCCTGGCATTATGCCCAGTACATGACCTTATGGGACTTTCCTACTTGGCAGTACATCTA
CGTATTAGTCATCGCTATTACCATGGTGATGCGGTTTTGGCAGTACATCAATGGGCGTGGATAGCGGTTT
GACTCACGGGGATTTCCAAGTCTCCACCCCATTGACGTCAATGGGAGTTTGTTTTGGCACCAAAATCAAC
GGGACTTTCCAAAATGTCGTAACAACTCCGCCCCATTGACGCAAATGGGCGGTAGGCGTGTACGGTGGGA
GGTCTATATAAGCAGAGCTCGTTTAGTGAACCGTCAGATCGCCTGGAGACGCCATCCACGCTGTTTTGAC
CTCCATAGAAGACACCGGGACCGATCCAGCCTCCGCGGCCGGGAACGGTGCATTGGAACGCGGATTCCCC
GTGCCAAGAGTGACGTAAGTACCGCCTATAGAGTCTATAGGCCCACCCCCTTGGCTTCGTTAGAACGCGG
CTACAATTAATACATAACCTTATGTATCATACACATACGATTTAGGTGACACTATAGAATAACATCCACT
TTGCCTTTCTCTCCACAGGTGTCCACTCCCAGGTCCAACTGCACCTCGGTTCTATCGATTGAATTCACCA
TGGAAATGGACTACAAGGATGACGATGACAAGGGTGGTGGTGGTGGTGCGTCGACGATGGCCCGGGACTA
CGACCACCTCTTCAAGCTGCTCATCATCGGCGACAGCGGTGTGGGCAAGAGCAGTTTACTGTTGCGTTTT
GCAGACAACACTTTCTCAGGCAGCTACATCACCACGATCGGAGTGGATTTCAAGATCCGGACCGTGGAGA
TCAACGGGGAGAAGGTGAAGCTGCAGATCTGGGACACAGCGGGGCTGGAGCGCTTCCGCACCATCACCTC
CACGTATTATCGGGGGACCCACGGGGTCATTGTGGTTTACGACGTCACCAGTGCCGAGTCCTTTGTCAAC
GTCAAGCGGTGGCTTCACGAAATCAACCAGAACTGTGATGATGTGTGCCGAATATTAGTGGGTAATAAGA
ATGACGACCCTGAGCGGAAGGTGGTGGAGACGGAAGATGCCTACAAATTCGCCGGGCAGATGGGCATCCA
GTTGTTCGAGACCAGCGCCAAGGAGAATGTCAACGTGGAAGAGATGTTCAACTGCATCACGGAGCTGGTC
CTCCGAGCAAAGAAAGACAACCTGGCAAAACAGCAGCAGCAACAACAGAACGATGTGGTGAAGCTCACGA
AGAACAGTAAACGAAAGAAACGCTGCTGCTAAGCGGCCGCAGTGAGAATTCTCGACCTCGAGACAAATGG
CAGTATTCATCCACAATTTTAAAAGAAAAGGGGGGATTGGGGGGTACAGTGCAGGGGAAAGAATAGTAGA
CATAATAGCAACAGACATACAAACTAAAGAATTACAAAAACAAATTACAAAAATTCAAAATTTTCGGGTT
TATTACAGGGACAGCAGAGATCCACTTTGGCCGCGGCTCGAGGGGGTTGGGGTTGCGCCTTTTCCAAGGC
AGCCCTGGGTTTGCGCAGGGACGCGGCTGCTCTGGGCGTGGTTCCGGGAAACGCAGCGGCGCCGACCCTG
GGTCTCGCACATTCTTCACGTCCGTTCGCAGCGTCACCCGGATCTTCGCCGCTACCCTTGTGGGCCCCCC
GGCGACGCTTCCTGCTCCGCCCCTAAGTCGGGAAGGTTCCTTGCGGTTCGCGGCGTGCCGGACGTGACAA
ACGGAAGCCGCACGTCTCACTAGTACCCTCGCAGACGGACAGCGCCAGGGAGCAATGGCAGCGCGCCGAC
CGCGATGGGCTGTGGCCAATAGCGGCTGCTCAGCAGGGCGCGCCGAGAGCAGCGGCCGGGAAGGGGCGGT
GCGGGAGGCGGGGTGTGGGGCGGTAGTGTGGGCCCTGTTCCTGCCCGCGCGGTGTTCCGCATTCTGCAAG
CCTCCGGAGCGCACGTCGGCAGTCGGCTCCCTCGTTGACCGAATCACCGACCTCTCTCCCCAGGGGGATC
CACCGGAGCTTACCATGACCGAGTACAAGCCCACGGTGCGCCTCGCCACCCGCGACGACGTCCCCAGGGC
CGTACGCACCCTCGCCGCCGCGTTCGCCGACTACCCCGCCACGCGCCACACCGTCGATCCGGACCGCCAC
ATCGAGCGGGTCACCGAGCTGCAAGAACTCTTCCTCACGCGCGTCGGGCTCGACATCGGCAAGGTGTGGG
TCGCGGACGACGGCGCCGCGGTGGCGGTCTGGACCACGCCGGAGAGCGTCGAAGCGGGGGCGGTGTTCGC
CGAGATCGGCCCGCGCATGGCCGAGTTGAGCGGTTCCCGGCTGGCCGCGCAGCAACAGATGGAAGGCCTC
CTGGCGCCGCACCGGCCCAAGGAGCCCGCGTGGTTCCTGGCCACCGTCGGCGTCTCGCCCGACCACCAGG
GCAAGGGTCTGGGCAGCGCCGTCGTGCTCCCCGGAGTGGAGGCGGCCGAGCGCGCCGGGGTGCCCGCCTT
CCTGGAGACCTCCGCGCCCCGCAACCTCCCCTTCTACGAGCGGCTCGGCTTCACCGTCACCGCCGACGTC
GAGGTGCCCGAAGGACCGCGCACCTGGTGCATGACCCGCAAGCCCGGTGCCTGACGCCCGCCCCACGACC
CGCAGCGCCCGACCGAAAGGAGCGCACGACCCCATGCATCGGTACCTTTAAGACCAATGACTTACAAGGC
AGCTGTAGATCTTAGCCACTTTTTAAAAGAAAAGGGGGGACTGGAAGGGCTAATTCACTCCCAACGAAGA
CAAGATCTGCTTTTTGCTTGTACTGGGTCTCTCTGGTTAGACCAGATCTGAGCCTGGGAGCTCTCTGGCT
AACTAGGGAACCCACTGCTTAAGCCTCAATAAAGCTTGCCTTGAGTGCTTCAAGTAGTGTGTGCCCGTCT
GTTGTGTGACTCTGGTAACTAGAGATCCCTCAGACCCTTTTAGTCAGTGTGGAAAATCTCTAGCAGTAGT
AGTTCATGTCATCTTATTATTCAGTATTTATAACTTGCAAAGAAATGAATATCAGAGAGTGAGAGGAACT
TGTTTATTGCAGCTTATAATGGTTACAAATAAAGCAATAGCATCACAAATTTCACAAATAAAGCATTTTT
TTCACTGCATTCTAGTTGTGGTTTGTCCAAACTCATCAATGTATCTTATCATGTCTGGCTCTAGCTATCC
CGCCCCTAACTCCGCCCATCCCGCCCCTAACTCCGCCCAGTTCCGCCCATTCTCCGCCCCATGGCTGACT
AATTTTTTTTATTTATGCAGAGGCCGAGGCCGCCTCGGCCTCTGAGCTATTCCAGAAGTAGTGAGGAGGC
TTTTTTGGAGGCCTAGGGACGTACCCAATTCGCCCTATAGTGAGTCGTATTACGCGCGCTCACTGGCCGT
CGTTTTACAACGTCGTGACTGGGAAAACCCTGGCGTTACCCAACTTAATCGCCTTGCAGCACATCCCCCT
TTCGCCAGCTGGCGTAATAGCGAAGAGGCCCGCACCGATCGCCCTTCCCAACAGTTGCGCAGCCTGAATG
GCGAATGGG
[124 nt withheld, positions 5330-5453]
C
[91 nt withheld, positions 5455-5545]
A
[49 nt withheld, positions 5547-5595]
CCTTTGACGTTGGAGTCCACGTTCTTT
[37 nt withheld, positions 5623-5659]
ACCCTATCTCGGTCTATTCTTTTGATTTATAAGGGATTTTGCCGATTTCGGCCTATTGGTTAAAAAATGA
GCTGATTTAACAAAAATTTAACGCGAATTTTAACAAAATATTAACGCTTACAATTTAGGTGGCACTTTTC
GGGGAAATGTGCGCGGAACCCCTATTTGTTTATTTTTCTAAATACATTCAAATATGTATCCGCTCATGAG
ACAATAACCCTGATAAATGCTTCAATAATATTGAAAAAGGAAGAGTATGAGTATTCAACATTTCCGTGTC
GCCCTTATTCCCTTTTTTGCGGCATTTTGCCTTCCTGTTTTTGCTCACCCAGAAACGCTGGTGAAAGTAA
AAGATGCTGAAGATCAGTTGGGTGCACGAGTGGGTTACATCGAACTGGATCTCAACAGCGGTAAGATCCT
TGAGAGTTTTCGCCCCGAAGAACGTTTTCCAATGATGAGCACTTTTAAAGTTCTGCTATGTGGCGCGGTA
TTATCCCGTATTGACGCCGGGCAAGAGCAACTCGGTCGCCGCATACACTATTCTCAGAATGACTTGGTTG
AGTACTCACCAGTCACAGAAAAGCATCTTACGGATGGCATGACAGTAAGAGAATTATGCAGTGCTGCCAT
AACCATGAGTGATAACACTGCGGCCAACTTACTTCTGACAACGATCGGAGGACCGAAGGAGCTAACCGCT
TTTTTGCACAACATGGGGGATCATGTAACTCGCCTTGATCGTTGGGAACCGGAGCTGAATGAAGCCATAC
CAAACGACGAGCGTGACACCACGATGCCTGTAGCAATGGCAACAACGTTGCGCAAACTATTAACTGGCGA
ACTACTTACTCTAGCTTCCCGGCAACAATTAATAGACTGGATGGAGGCGGATAAAGTTGCAGGACCACTT
CTGCGCTCGGCCCTTCCGGCTGGCTGGTTTATTGCTGATAAATCTGGAGCCGGTGAGCGTGGGTCTCGCG
GTATCATTGCAGCACTGGGGCCAGATGGTAAGCCCTCCCGTATCGTAGTTATCTACACGACGGGGAGTCA
GGCAACTATGGATGAACGAAATAGACAGATCGCTGAGATAGGTGCCTCACTGATTAAGCATTGGTAACTG
TCAGACCAAGTTTACTCATATATACTTTAGATTGATTTAAAACTTCATTTTTAATTTAAAAGGATCTAGG
TGAAGATCCTTTTTGATAATCTCATGACCAAAATCCCTTAACGTGAGTTTTCGTTCCACTGAGCGTCAGA
CCCCGTAGAAAAGATCAAAGGATCTTCTTGAGATCCTTTTTTTCTGCGCGTAATCTGCTGCTTGCAAACA
AAAAAACCACCGCTACCAGCGGTGGTTTGTTTGCCGGATCAAGAGCTACCAACTCTTTTTCCGAAGGTAA
CTGGCTTCAGCAGAGCGCAGATACCAAATACTGTTCTTCTAGTGTAGCCGTAGTTAGGCCACCACTTCAA
GAACTCTGTAGCACCGCCTACATACCTCGCTCTGCTAATCCTGTTACCAGTGGCTGCTGCCAGTGGCGAT
AAGTCGTGTCTTACCGGGTTGGACTCAAGACGATAGTTACCGGATAAGGCGCAGCGGTCGGGCTGAACGG
GGGGTTCGTGCACACAGCCCAGCTTGGAGCGAACGACCTACACCGAACTGAGATACCTACAGCGTGAGCT
ATGAGAAAGCGCCACGCTTCCCGAAGGGAGAAAGGCGGACAGGTATCCGGTAAGCGGCAGGGTCGGAACA
GGAGAGCGCACGAGGGAGCTTCCAGGGGGAAACGCCTGGTATCTTTATAGTCCTGTCGGGTTTCGCCACC
TCTGACTTGAGCGTCGATTTTTGTGATGCTCGTCAGGGGGGCGGAGCCTATGGAAAAACGCCAGCAACGC
GGCCTTTTTACGGTTCCTGGCCTTTTGCTGGCCTTTTGCTCACATGTTCTTTCCTGCGTTATCCCCTGAT
TCTGTGGATAACCGTATTACCGCCTTTGAGTGAGCTGATACCGCTCGCCGCAGCCGAACGACCGAGCGCA
GCGAGTCAGTGAGCGAGGAAGCGGAAGAGCGCCCAATACGCAAACCGCCTCTCCCCGCGCGTTGGCCGAT
TCATTAATGCAGCTGGCACGACAGGTTTCCCGACTGGAAAGCGGGCAGTGAGCGCAACGCAATTAATGTG
AGTTAGCTCACTCATTAGGCACCCCAGGCTTTACACTTTATGCTTCCGGCTCGTATGTTGTGTGGAATTG
TGAGCGGATAACAATTTCACACAGGAAACAGCTATGACCATGATTACGCCAAGCGCGCAATTAACCCTCA
CTAAAGGGAACAAAAGCTGGAGCTGCAAGCTTAA
